>Addgene plasmid #220237 | M3-dCAS9-DNMT3A | addgene full sequence | sequence record 438174 | Addgene NGS Result
CTAAGTACTCCCTGTTCGAGCTGGAAAACGGCCGGAAGAGAATGCTGGCCTCTGCCGGCGAACTGCAGAA
GGGAAACGAACTGGCCCTGCCCTCCAAATATGTGAACTTCCTGTACCTGGCCAGCCACTATGAGAAGCTG
AAGGGCTCCCCCGAGGATAATGAGCAGAAACAGCTGTTTGTGGAACAGCACAAGCACTACCTGGACGAGA
TCATCGAGCAGATCAGCGAGTTCTCCAAGAGAGTGATCCTGGCCGACGCTAATCTGGACAAAGTGCTGTC
CGCCTACAACAAGCACCGGGATAAGCCCATCAGAGAGCAGGCCGAGAATATCATCCACCTGTTTACCCTG
ACCAATCTGGGAGCCCCTGCCGCCTTCAAGTACTTTGACACCACCATCGACCGGAAGAGGTACACCAGCA
CCAAAGAGGTGCTGGACGCCACCCTGATCCACCAGAGCATCACCGGCCTGTACGAGACACGGATCGACCT
GTCTCAGCTGGGAGGCGACAAAAGGCCGGCGGCCACGAAAAAGGCCGGACAGGCCAAAAAGAAAAAGCTC
GAGGGCGGAGGCGGGAGCGGATCCCCCTCCCGGCTCCAGATGTTCTTCGCTAATAACCACGACCAGGAAT
TTGACCCTCCAAAGGTTTACCCACCTGTCCCAGCTGAGAAGAGGAAGCCCATCCGGGTGCTGTCTCTCTT
TGATGGAATCGCTACAGGGCTCCTGGTGCTGAAGGACTTGGGCATTCAGGTGGACCGCTACATTGCCTCG
GAGGTGTGTGAGGACTCCATCACGGTGGGCATGGTGCGGCACCAGGGGAAGATCATGTACGTCGGGGACG
TCCGCAGCGTCACACAGAAGCATATCCAGGAGTGGGGCCCATTCGATCTGGTGATTGGGGGCAGTCCCTG
CAATGACCTCTCCATCGTCAACCCTGCTCGCAAGGGCCTCTACGAGGGCACTGGCCGGCTCTTCTTTGAG
TTCTACCGCCTCCTGCATGATGCGCGGCCCAAGGAGGGAGATGATCGCCCCTTCTTCTGGCTCTTTGAGA
ATGTGGTGGCCATGGGCGTTAGTGACAAGAGGGACATCTCGCGATTTCTCGAGTCCAACCCTGTGATGAT
TGATGCCAAAGAAGTGTCAGCTGCACACAGGGCCCGCTACTTCTGGGGTAACCTTCCCGGTATGAACAGG
CCGTTGGCATCCACTGTGAATGATAAGCTGGAGCTGCAGGAGTGTCTGGAGCATGGCAGGATAGCCAAGT
TCAGCAAAGTGAGGACCATTACTACGAGGTCAAACTCCATAAAGCAGGGCAAAGACCAGCATTTTCCTGT
GTTCATGAATGAGAAAGAGGACATCTTATGGTGCACTGAAATGGAAAGGGTATTTGGTTTCCCAGTCCAC
TATACTGACGTCTCCAACATGAGCCGCTTGGCGAGGCAGAGACTGCTGGGCCGGTCATGGAGCGTGCCAG
TCATCCGCCACCTCTTCGCTCCGCTGAAGGAGTATTTTGCGTGTGTGTCCGGCCGGCCCGAATTCAATTC
TAACTAGAGCTCGCTGATCAGCCTCGACTGTGCCTTCTAGTTGCCAGCCATCTGTTGTTTGCCCCTCCCC
CGTGCCTTCCTTGACCCTGGAAGGTGCCACTCCCACTGTCCTTTCCTAATAAAATGAGGAAATTGCATCG
CATTGTCTGAGTAGGTGTCATTCTATTCTGGGGGGTGGGGTGGGGCAGGACAGCAAGGGGGAGGATTGGG
AAGAGAATAGCAGGCATGCTGGGGAGCGGCCGCCGCGTTAAGATACATTGATGAGTTTGGACAAACCACA
ACTAGAATGCAGTGAAAAAAATGCTTTATTTGTGAAATTTGTGATGCTATTGCTTTATTTGTAACCATTA
TAAGCTGCAATAAACAAGTTAACAACAACAATTGCATTCATTTTATGTTTCAGGTTCAGGGGGAGGTGTG
GGAGGTTTTTTAAAGCAAGTAAAACCTCTACAAATGTGGTATGGCTGATTATGATCAGTTATCTAGATCC
GGTGGATCCCGGGCCCGCGGTACCGTCGACTGCAGAATTCGAAGCTTTCAGGCACCGGGCTTGCGGGTCA
TGCACCAGGTGCGCGGTCCTTCGGGCACCTCGACGTCGGCGGTGACGGTGAAGCCGAGCCGCTCGTAGAA
GGGGAGGTTGTGGGGCGCGGAGGTCTCCAGGAAGGCGGGCACCCCGGCGCGCTCGGCCGCCTCCACTCCG
GGGAGCACGACGGCGCTGCCCAGACCCTTGCCCTGGTGGTCGGGCGAGACGCCGACGGTGGCCAGGAACC
ACGCGGGCTCCTTGGGCCGGTGCGGCGCCAGGAGGCCTTCCATCTGTTGCTGCGCGGCCAGCCGGGAACC
GCTCAACTCGGCCATGCGCGGGCCGATCTCGGCGAACACCGCCCCCGCTTCGACGCTCTCCGGCGTGGTC
CAGACCGCCACCGCGGCGCCGTCGTCCGCGACCCACACCTTGCCGATGTCGAGCCCGACGCGCGTGAGGA
AGAGTTCTTGCAGCTCGGTGACCCGCTCGATGTGGCGGTCCGGATCGACGGTGTGGCGCGTGGCGGGGTA
GTCGGCGAACGCGGCGGCGAGGGTGCGTACGGCCCTGGGGACGTCGTCGCGGGTGGCGAGGCGCACCGTG
GGCTTGTACTCGGTCATTGGGCCAGGATTCTCCTCGACGTCACCGCATGTTAGCAGACTTCCTCTGCCCT
CAGAAGCTTGAGCTCGAGATCTGAGTCCGGACTTGTACAGCTCGTCCATGCCGAGAGTGATCCCGGCGGC
GGTCACGAACTCCAGCAGGACCATGTGATCGCGCTTCTCGTTGGGGTCTTTGCTCAGGGCGGACTGGGTG
CTCAGGTAGTGGTTGTCGGGCAGCAGCACGGGGCCGTCGCCGATGGGGGTGTTCTGCTGGTAGTGGTCGG
CGAGCTGCACGCTGCCGTCCTCGATGTTGTGGCGGATCTTGAAGTTCACCTTGATGCCGTTCTTCTGCTT
GTCGGCCATGATATAGACGTTGTGGCTGTTGTAGTTGTACTCCAGCTTGTGCCCCAGGATGTTGCCGTCC
TCCTTGAAGTCGATGCCCTTCAGCTCGATGCGGTTCACCAGGGTGTCGCCCTCGAACTTCACCTCGGCGC
GGGTCTTGTAGTTGCCGTCGTCCTTGAAGAAGATGGTGCGCTCCTGGACGTAGCCTTCGGGCATGGCGGA
CTTGAAGAAGTCGTGCTGCTTCATGTGGTCGGGGTAGCGGCTGAAGCACTGCACGCCGTAGGTCAGGGTG
GTCACGAGGGTGGGCCAGGGCACGGGCAGCTTGCCGGTGGTGCAGATGAACTTCAGGGTCAGCTTGCCGT
AGGTGGCATCGCCCTCGCCCTCGCCGGACACGCTGAACTTGTGGCCGTTTACGTCGCCGTCCAGCTCGAC
CAGGATGGGCACCACCCCGGTGAACAGCTCCTCGCCCTTGCTCACCATGGTGGCGACCGGTAGCGCTAGC
GGATCTGACGGTTCACTAAACCAGCTCTGCTTATATAGACCTCCCACCGTACACGCCTACCGCCCATTTG
CGTCAATGGGGCGGAGTTGTTACGACATTTTGGAAAGTCCCGTTGATTTTGGTGCCAAAACAAACTCCCA
TTGACGTCAATGGGGTGGAGACTTGGAAATCCCCGTGAGTCAAACCGCTATCCACGCCCATTGATGTACT
GCCAAAACCGCATCACCATGGTAATAGCGATGACTAATACGTAGATGTACTGCCAAGTAGGAAAGTCCCA
TAAGGTCATGTACTGGGCATAATGCCAGGCGGGCCATTTACCGTCATTGACGTCAATAGGGGGCGTACTT
GGCATATGATACACTTGATGTACTGCCAAGTGGGCAGTTTACCGTAAATACTCCACCCATTGACGTCAAT
GGAAAGTCCCTATTGGCGTTACTATGGGAACATACGTCATTATTGACGTCAATGGGCGGGGGTCGTTGGG
CGGTCAGCCAGGCGGGCCATTTACCGTAAGTTATGTAACGCGGAACGCGGCCGCAGGAACCCCTAGTGAT
GGAGTTGGCCACTCCCTCTCTGCGCGCTCGCTCGCTCACTGAGGCCGGGCGACCAAAGGTCGCCCGACGC
CCGGGCTTTGCCCGGGCGGCCTCAGTGAGCGAGCGAGCGCGCAGCTGCCTGCAGGGGCGCCTGATGCGGT
ATTTTCTCCTTACGCATCTGTGCGGTATTTCACACCGCATA
[95 nt withheld, positions 4242-4336]
T
[46 nt withheld, positions 4338-4383]
C
[141 nt withheld, positions 4385-4525]
CCTTTGACGTTGGAGTCCACGTTCTTT
[37 nt withheld, positions 4553-4589]
ACTCTATCTCGGGCTATTCTTTTGATTTATAAGGGATTTTGCCGATTTCGGTCTATTGGTTAAAAAATGA
GCTGATTTAACAAAAATTTAACGCGAATTTTAACAAAATATTAACGTTTACAATTTTATGGTGCACTCTC
AGTACAATCTGCTCTGATGCCGCATAGTTAAGCCAGCCCCGACACCCGCCAACACCCGCTGACGCGCCCT
GACGGGCTTGTCTGCTCCCGGCATCCGCTTACAGACAAGCTGTGACCGTCTCCGGGAGCTGCATGTGTCA
GAGGTTTTCACCGTCATCACCGAAACGCGCGAGACGAAAGGGCCTCGTGATACGCCTATTTTTATAGGTT
AATGTCATGATAATAATGGTTTCTTAGACGTCAGGTGGCACTTTTCGGGGAAATGTGCGCGGAACCCCTA
TTTGTTTATTTTTCTAAATACATTCAAATATGTATCCGCTCATGAGACAATAACCCTGATAAATGCTTCA
ATAATATTGAAAAAGGAAGAGTATGAGTATTCAACATTTCCGTGTCGCCCTTATTCCCTTTTTTGCGGCA
TTTTGCCTTCCTGTTTTTGCTCACCCAGAAACGCTGGTGAAAGTAAAAGATGCTGAAGATCAGTTGGGTG
CACGAGTGGGTTACATCGAACTGGATCTCAACAGCGGTAAGATCCTTGAGAGTTTTCGCCCCGAAGAACG
TTTTCCAATGATGAGCACTTTTAAAGTTCTGCTATGTGGCGCGGTATTATCCCGTATTGACGCCGGGCAA
GAGCAACTCGGTCGCCGCATACACTATTCTCAGAATGACTTGGTTGAGTACTCACCAGTCACAGAAAAGC
ATCTTACGGATGGCATGACAGTAAGAGAATTATGCAGTGCTGCCATAACCATGAGTGATAACACTGCGGC
CAACTTACTTCTGACAACGATCGGAGGACCGAAGGAGCTAACCGCTTTTTTGCACAACATGGGGGATCAT
GTAACTCGCCTTGATCGTTGGGAACCGGAGCTGAATGAAGCCATACCAAACGACGAGCGTGACACCACGA
TGCCTGTAGCAATGGCAACAACGTTGCGCAAACTATTAACTGGCGAACTACTTACTCTAGCTTCCCGGCA
ACAATTAATAGACTGGATGGAGGCGGATAAAGTTGCAGGACCACTTCTGCGCTCGGCCCTTCCGGCTGGC
TGGTTTATTGCTGATAAATCTGGAGCCGGTGAGCGTGGAAGCCGCGGTATCATTGCAGCACTGGGGCCAG
ATGGTAAGCCCTCCCGTATCGTAGTTATCTACACGACGGGGAGTCAGGCAACTATGGATGAACGAAATAG
ACAGATCGCTGAGATAGGTGCCTCACTGATTAAGCATTGGTAACTGTCAGACCAAGTTTACTCATATATA
CTTTAGATTGATTTAAAACTTCATTTTTAATTTAAAAGGATCTAGGTGAAGATCCTTTTTGATAATCTCA
TGACCAAAATCCCTTAACGTGAGTTTTCGTTCCACTGAGCGTCAGACCCCGTAGAAAAGATCAAAGGATC
TTCTTGAGATCCTTTTTTTCTGCGCGTAATCTGCTGCTTGCAAACAAAAAAACCACCGCTACCAGCGGTG
GTTTGTTTGCCGGATCAAGAGCTACCAACTCTTTTTCCGAAGGTAACTGGCTTCAGCAGAGCGCAGATAC
CAAATACTGTTCTTCTAGTGTAGCCGTAGTTAGGCCACCACTTCAAGAACTCTGTAGCACCGCCTACATA
CCTCGCTCTGCTAATCCTGTTACCAGTGGCTGCTGCCAGTGGCGATAAGTCGTGTCTTACCGGGTTGGAC
TCAAGACGATAGTTACCGGATAAGGCGCAGCGGTCGGGCTGAACGGGGGGTTCGTGCACACAGCCCAGCT
TGGAGCGAACGACCTACACCGAACTGAGATACCTACAGCGTGAGCTATGAGAAAGCGCCACGCTTCCCGA
AGGGAGAAAGGCGGACAGGTATCCGGTAAGCGGCAGGGTCGGAACAGGAGAGCGCACGAGGGAGCTTCCA
GGGGGAAACGCCTGGTATCTTTATAGTCCTGTCGGGTTTCGCCACCTCTGACTTGAGCGTCGATTTTTGT
GATGCTCGTCAGGGGGGCGGAGCCTATGGAAAAACGCCAGCAACGCGGCCTTTTTACGGTTCCTGGCCTT
TTGCTGGCCTTTTGCTCACATGTGAGGGCCTATTTCCCATGATTCCTTCATATTTGCATATACGATACAA
GGCTGTTAGAGAGATAATTGGAATTAATTTGACTGTAAACACAAAGATATTAGTACAAAATACGTGACGT
AGAAAGTAATAATTTCTTGGGTAGTTTGCAGTTTTAAAATTATGTTTTAAAATGGACTATCATATGCTTA
CCGTAACTTGAAAGTATTTCGATTTCTTGGCTTTATATATCTTGTGGAAAGGACGAAACACCGGGTCTTC
GAGAAGACCTGTTTTAGAGCTAGAAATAGCAAGTTAAAATAAGGCTAGTCCGTTATCAACTTGAAAAAGT
GGCACCGAGTCGGTGCTTTTTTGTTTTAGAGCTAGAAATAGCAAGTTAAAATAAGGCTAGTCCGTTTTTA
GCGCGTGCGCCAATTCTGCAGACAAATGGCTCTAGAGGTACCCGTTACATAACTTACGGTAAATGGCCCG
CCTGGCTGACCGCCCAACGACCCCCGCCCATTGACGTCAATAGTAACGCCAATAGGGACTTTCCATTGAC
GTCAATGGGTGGAGTATTTACGGTAAACTGCCCACTTGGCAGTACATCAAGTGTATCATATGCCAAGTAC
GCCCCCTATTGACGTCAATGACGGTAAATGGCCCGCCTGGCATTGTGCCCAGTACATGACCTTATGGGAC
TTTCCTACTTGGCAGTACATCTACGTATTAGTCATCGCTATTACCATGGTCGAGGTGAGCCCCACGTTCT
GCTTCACTCTCCCCATCTCCCCCCCCTCCCCACCCCCAATTTTGTATTTATTTATTTTTTAATTATTTTG
TGCAGCGATGGGGGCGGGGGGGGGGGGGGSGCGCGCCAGGCGGGGCGGGGCGGGGCGAGGGGCGGGGCGG
GGCGAGGCGGAGAGGTGCGGCGGCAGCCAATCAGAGCGGCGCGCTCCGAAAGTTTCCTTTTATGGCGAGG
CGGCGGCGGCGGCGGCCCTATAAAAAGCGAAGCGCGCGGCGGGCGGGAGTCGCTGCGCGCTGCCTTCGCC
CCGTGCCCCGCTCCGCCGCCGCCTCGCGCCGCCCGCCCCGGCTCTGACTGACCGCGTTACTCCCACAGGT
GAGCGGGCGGGACGGCCCTTCTCCTCCGGGCTGTAATTAGCTGAGCAAGAGGTAAGGGTTTAAGGGATGG
TTGGTTGGTGGGGTATTAATGTTTAATTACCTGGAGCACCTGCCTGAAATCACTTTTTTTCAGGTTGGAC
CGGTGCCACCATGGACTATAAGGACCACGACGGAGACTACAAGGATCATGATATTGATTACAAAGACGAT
GACGATAAGATGGCCCCAAAGAAGAAGCGGAAGGTCGGTATCCACGGAGTCCCAGCAGCCGACAAGAAGT
ACAGCATCGGCCTGGCCATCGGCACCAACTCTGTGGGCTGGGCCGTGATCACCGACGAGTACAAGGTGCC
CAGCAAGAAATTCAAGGTGCTGGGCAACACCGACCGGCACAGCATCAAGAAGAACCTGATCGGAGCCCTG
CTGTTCGACAGCGGCGAAACAGCCGAGGCCACCCGGCTGAAGAGAACCGCCAGAAGAAGATACACCAGAC
GGAAGAACCGGATCTGCTATCTGCAAGAGATCTTCAGCAACGAGATGGCCAAGGTGGACGACAGCTTCTT
CCACAGACTGGAAGAGTCCTTCCTGGTGGAAGAGGATAAGAAGCACGAGCGGCACCCCATCTTCGGCAAC
ATCGTGGACGAGGTGGCCTACCACGAGAAGTACCCCACCATCTACCACCTGAGAAAGAAACTGGTGGACA
GCACCGACAAGGCCGACCTGCGGCTGATCTATCTGGCCCTGGCCCACATGATCAAGTTCCGGGGCCACTT
CCTGATCGAGGGCGACCTGAACCCCGACAACAGCGACGTGGACAAGCTGTTCATCCAGCTGGTGCAGACC
TACAACCAGCTGTTCGAGGAAAACCCCATCAACGCCAGCGGCGTGGACGCCAAGGCCATCCTGTCTGCCA
GACTGAGCAAGAGCAGACGGCTGGAAAATCTGATCGCCCAGCTGCCCGGCGAGAAGAAGAATGGCCTGTT
CGGCAACCTGATTGCCCTGAGCCTGGGCCTGACCCCCAACTTCAAGAGCAACTTCGACCTGGCCGAGGAT
GCCAAACTGCAGCTGAGCAAGGACACCTACGACGACGACCTGGACAACCTGCTGGCCCAGATCGGCGACC
AGTACGCCGACCTGTTTCTGGCCGCCAAGAACCTGTCCGACGCCATCCTGCTGAGCGACATCCTGAGAGT
GAACACCGAGATCACCAAGGCCCCCCTGAGCGCCTCTATGATCAAGAGATACGACGAGCACCACCAGGAC
CTGACCCTGCTGAAAGCTCTCGTGCGGCAGCAGCTGCCTGAGAAGTACAAAGAGATTTTCTTCGACCAGA
GCAAGAACGGCTACGCCGGCTACATTGACGGCGGAGCCAGCCAGGAAGAGTTCTACAAGTTCATCAAGCC
CATCCTGGAAAAGATGGACGGCACCGAGGAACTGCTCGTGAAGCTGAACAGAGAGGACCTGCTGCGGAAG
CAGCGGACCTTCGACAACGGCAGCATCCCCCACCAGATCCACCTGGGAGAGCTGCACGCCATTCTGCGGC
GGCAGGAAGATTTTTACCCATTCCTGAAGGACAACCGGGAAAAGATCGAGAAGATCCTGACCTTCCGCAT
CCCCTACTACGTGGGCCCTCTGGCCAGGGGAAACAGCAGATTCGCCTGGATGACCAGAAAGAGCGAGGAA
ACCATCACCCCCTGGAACTTCGAGGAAGTGGTGGACAAGGGCGCTTCCGCCCAGAGCTTCATCGAGCGGA
TGACCAACTTCGATAAGAACCTGCCCAACGAGAAGGTGCTGCCCAAGCACAGCCTGCTGTACGAGTACTT
CACCGTGTATAACGAGCTGACCAAAGTGAAATACGTGACCGAGGGAATGAGAAAGCCCGCCTTCCTGAGC
GGCGAGCAGAAAAAGGCCATCGTGGACCTGCTGTTCAAGACCAACCGGAAAGTGACCGTGAAGCAGCTGA
AAGAGGACTACTTCAAGAAAATCGAGTGCTTCGACTCCGTGGAAATCTCCGGCGTGGAAGATCGGTTCAA
CGCCTCCCTGGGCACATACCACGATCTGCTGAAAATTATCAAGGACAAGGACTTCCTGGACAATGAGGAA
AACGAGGACATTCTGGAAGATATCGTGCTGACCCTGACACTGTTTGAGGACAGAGAGATGATCGAGGAAC
GGCTGAAAACCTATGCCCACCTGTTCGACGACAAAGTGATGAAGCAGCTGAAGCGGCGGAGATACACCGG
CTGGGGCAGGCTGAGCCGGAAGCTGATCAACGGCATCCGGGACAAGCAGTCCGGCAAGACAATCCTGGAT
TTCCTGAAGTCCGACGGCTTCGCCAACAGAAACTTCATGCAGCTGATCCACGACGACAGCCTGACCTTTA
AAGAGGACATCCAGAAAGCCCAGGTGTCCGGCCAGGGCGATAGCCTGCACGAGCACATTGCCAATCTGGC
CGGCAGCCCCGCCATTAAGAAGGGCATCCTGCAGACAGTGAAGGTGGTGGACGAGCTCGTGAAAGTGATG
GGCCGGCACAAGCCCGAGAACATCGTGATCGAAATGGCCAGAGAGAACCAGACCACCCAGAAGGGACAGA
AGAACAGCCGCGAGAGAATGAAGCGGATCGAAGAGGGCATCAAAGAGCTGGGCAGCCAGATCCTGAAAGA
ACACCCCGTGGAAAACACCCAGCTGCAGAACGAGAAGCTGTACCTGTACTACCTGCAGAATGGGCGGGAT
ATGTACGTGGACCAGGAACTGGACATCAACCGGCTGTCCGACTACGATGTGGACGCTATCGTGCCTCAGA
GCTTTCTGAAGGACGACTCCATCGACAACAAGGTGCTGACCAGAAGCGACAAGAACCGGGGCAAGAGCGA
CAACGTGCCCTCCGAAGAGGTCGTGAAGAAGATGAAGAACTACTGGCGGCAGCTGCTGAACGCCAAGCTG
ATTACCCAGAGAAAGTTCGACAATCTGACCAAGGCCGAGAGAGGCGGCCTGAGCGAACTGGATAAGGCCG
GCTTCATCAAGAGACAGCTGGTGGAAACCCGGCAGATCACAAAGCACGTGGCACAGATCCTGGACTCCCG
GATGAACACTAAGTACGACGAGAATGACAAGCTGATCCGGGAAGTGAAAGTGATCACCCTGAAGTCCAAG
CTGGTGTCCGATTTCCGGAAGGATTTCCAGTTTTACAAAGTGCGCGAGATCAACAACTACCACCACGCCC
ACGACGCCTACCTGAACGCCGTCGTGGGAACCGCCCTGATCAAAAAGTACCCTAAGCTGGAAAGCGAGTT
CGTGTACGGCGACTACAAGGTGTACGACGTGCGGAAGATGATCGCCAAGAGCGAGCAGGAAATCGGCAAG
GCTACCGCCAAGTACTTCTTCTACAGCAACATCATGAACTTTTTCAAGACCGAGATTACCCTGGCCAACG
GCGAGATCCGGAAGCGGCCTCTGATCGAGACAAACGGCGAAACCGGGGAGATCGTGTGGGATAAGGGCCG
GGATTTTGCCACCGTGCGGAAAGTGCTGAGCATGCCCCAAGTGAATATCGTGAAAAAGACCGAGGTGCAG
ACAGGCGGCTTCAGCAAAGAGTCTATCCTGCCCAAGAGGAACAGCGATAAGCTGATCGCCAGAAAGAAGG
ACTGGGACCCTAAGAAGTACGGCGGCTTCGACAGCCCCACCGTGGCCTATTCTGTGCTGGTGGTGGCCAA
AGTGGAAAAGGGCAAGTCCAAGAAACTGAAGAGTGTGAAAGAGCTGCTGGGGATCACCATCATGGAAAGA
AGCAGCTTCGAGAAGAATCCCATCGACTTTCTGGAAGCCAAGGGCTACAAAGAAGTGAAAAAGGACCTGA
TCATCAAGCTGC
Features (pLannotate 1.2.2; 26 found; start..end, strand, type, name):
    510..557     +  CDS            nucleoplasmin NLS: bipartite nuclear localization signal from nucleoplasmin
    585..1517    +  CDS            DNMT3A catalytic domain: catalytic domain of DNA methyltransferase 3A
   1568..1679    +  polyA_signal   bGH poly(A) signal: bovine growth hormone polyadenylation signal
   1789..1910    -  polyA_signal   SV40 poly(A) signal: SV40 polyadenylation signal
   1933..2017    -  CDS            large T antigen (fragment): large T antigen from SV40 (simian virus 40)
   2034..2077    -  misc_feature   MCS (fragment): multiple cloning site
   2078..2677    -  CDS            PuroR (fragment): puromycin N-acetyltransferase; pac from Streptomyces; confers resistance to puromycin
   2733..2761    -  misc_feature   MCS (fragment): multiple cloning site
   2762..3478    -  CDS            EGFP: EGFP is a basic (constitutively fluorescent) green fluorescent protein published in 1996, derived from Aequorea victoria. It is reported to be a rapidly-maturing weak dimer with moderate acid sensitivity.
   3523..3726    -  promoter       CMV promoter: human cytomegalovirus (CMV) immediate early promoter
   3727..4030    -  enhancer       CMV enhancer: human cytomegalovirus immediate early enhancer
   4045..4185    +  repeat_region  AAV2 ITR: inverted terminal repeat of adeno-associated virus serotype 2 inverted
   4190..4241    -  misc_feature   bom (fragment): basis of mobility region from pBR322
   4260..4715    +  rep_origin     f1 ori (sequence partly withheld): f1 bacteriophage origin of replication; arrow indicates direction of (+) strand synthesis
   4716..4765    -  misc_feature   bom (fragment): basis of mobility region from pBR322
   4867..4902    -  CDS            rop (fragment): Rop protein, which maintains plasmids at low copy number; rop
   4997..5101    +  promoter       AmpR promoter: bla
   5102..5962    +  CDS            AmpR: β-lactamase; bla; confers resistance to ampicillin, carbenicillin, and related antibiotics
   6133..6721    +  rep_origin     ori: high-copy-number ColE1/pMB1/pBR322/pUC origin of replication
   6783..7023    +  promoter       U6 promoter: RNA polymerase III promoter for human U6 snRNA
   7050..7125    +  misc_RNA       gRNA scaffold: guide RNA scaffold for the Streptococcus pyogenes CRISPR/Cas9 system
   7132..7175    +  misc_RNA       gRNA scaffold (fragment): guide RNA scaffold for the Streptococcus pyogenes CRISPR/Cas9 system
   7222..7507    +  enhancer       CMV enhancer: human cytomegalovirus immediate early enhancer; contains an 18-bp deletion relative to the standard CMV enhancer
   7509..7784    +  promoter       chicken β-actin promoter: No description available
   7785..8012    +  intron         hybrid intron: hybrid between chicken β-actin (CBA) and minute virus of mice (MMV) introns (Gray et al., 2011)
   8150..509     +  CDS            Cas9 (across the origin): Cas9 (Csn1) endonuclease from the Streptococcus pyogenes Type II CRISPR/Cas system generates RNA-guided double strand breaks in DNA
