[The description below was written by a language model from this plasmid's Addgene catalogue record and pLannotate feature annotations shown in this document.]
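Description:
M3-dCAS9-DNMT3A is a roughly 11.7 kb mammalian expression and CRISPR plasmid built on the pdCas9-DNMT3A-EGFP backbone, designed for targeted DNA methylation editing. It is propagated in E. coli through a high-copy ColE1/pUC-type origin with ampicillin selection (AmpR under its own bla promoter). An f1 phage origin is also present, as is a single annotated AAV2 ITR, which appears to be a leftover from the parental vector rather than part of a functional packaging unit.

The main payload is a Streptococcus pyogenes Cas9 coding sequence, described in the record as catalytically dead dCas9 although the automated annotation simply labels it Cas9. It is followed in frame order by a nucleoplasmin bipartite nuclear localization signal and the catalytic domain of human DNA methyltransferase 3A. This fusion is driven by a CMV enhancer/chicken β-actin promoter with a hybrid CBA/MVM intron and terminated by the bGH polyadenylation signal. Upstream, a human U6 promoter precedes an S. pyogenes guide RNA scaffold (a second partial scaffold fragment is also annotated), so a guide can be expressed from the same plasmid. The record does not state any particular targeting sequence.

On the opposite strand, an independent CMV enhancer/promoter drives EGFP linked to puromycin N-acetyltransferase, which the catalogue describes as a GFP-T2A-Puro double marker, ending in an SV40 polyadenylation signal. The T2A peptide lets both proteins be produced from one transcript, so transfected cells can be identified by fluorescence or enriched with puromycin. The associated study used this construct in a comparison of dCas9-based methylation epimodifiers, examining on-target and off-target effects over time.
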