Addgene plasmid #220237: M3-dCAS9-DNMT3A
Purpose: Expresses dCAS9-DNMT3A fusion protein and double marker GFP-T2A-Puro under independent promoters
Depositing lab: Maja Jagodic. Depositing organization: Karolinska Institutet. Publication: Systematic comparison of dCas9-based DNA methylation epimodifiers over time indicates efficient on-target and widespread off-target effects. Kakhki MP, Rangani F, Ewing E, Cucuzza CS, Zheleznyakova G, Kalomoiri M, Badam TVS, Covacu R, Andreou I, Needhamsen M, Kular L, Jagodic M. bioRxiv 2025.03.15.641804; doi: 10.1101/2025.03.15.641804.
Backbone
  Vector backbone: pdCas9-DNMT3A-EGFP
  Total vector size (bp): 11740
  Vector type: Mammalian Expression, CRISPR
  Selectable markers: Puromycin
Growth in bacteria
  Bacterial resistance: Ampicillin, 100 μg/mL
  Growth temperature: 37°C
  Growth strain: DH5alpha
  Copy number: Unknown
Gene/Insert 1
  Gene/Insert name: M3-dCAS9-DNMT3A (dCas9-3A)
  Species: H. sapiens (human)
  Insert size (bp): 6279
Gene/Insert 2
  Gene/Insert name: GFP-T2A-Puro
  Species: H. sapiens (human)
Terms and licenses: Academic/Nonprofit Terms; Industry Terms: Not Available to Industry
Depositor comments: Please visit https://doi.org/10.1101/2025.03.15.641804 for bioRxiv preprint.
How to cite: M3-dCAS9-DNMT3A was a gift from Maja Jagodic (Addgene plasmid # 220237 ; http://n2t.net/addgene:220237 ; RRID:Addgene_220237)
